Addgene plasmid #211683: pCF821-sgCIDE-43_U6-sgRNA-EF1a-mNeonGreen
Purpose: U6-sgRNA-EF1a-mNeonGreen
Depositing lab: Christof Fellmann. Depositing organization: J. David Gladstone Institutes. Publication: Targeting the non-coding genome and temozolomide signature enables CRISPR-mediated glioma oncolysis. Tan IL, Perez AR, Lew RJ, Sun X, Baldwin A, Zhu YK, Shah MM, Berger MS, Doudna JA, Fellmann C. Cell Rep. 2023 Nov 28;42(11):113339. doi: 10.1016/j.celrep.2023.113339. Epub 2023 Nov 2. PubMed 37917583.
Backbone
  Vector backbone: pCF821
  Vector type: Mammalian Expression, Lentiviral, CRISPR
Growth in bacteria
  Bacterial resistance: Ampicillin, 100 μg/mL
  Growth temperature: 37°C
  Growth strain: NEB Stable
  Copy number: Unknown
Gene/Insert
  Gene/Insert name: SpyCas9 and sgCIDE-43 guide RNA vector
  gRNA/shRNA sequence: AGGAAGGAAGGAAGGAAGGA
Terms and licenses: Academic/Nonprofit Terms; Industry Terms: Not Available to Industry
How to cite: pCF821-sgCIDE-43_U6-sgRNA-EF1a-mNeonGreen was a gift from Christof Fellmann (Addgene plasmid # 211683 ; http://n2t.net/addgene:211683 ; RRID:Addgene_211683)
