[The description below was written by a language model from this plasmid's Addgene catalogue record and pLannotate feature annotations shown in this document.]
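Description:
pCF821-sgCIDE-43_U6-sgRNA-EF1a-mNeonGreen is a third-generation-style, self-inactivating HIV-1 lentiviral transfer plasmid built on the pCF821 backbone for delivering a CRISPR guide RNA together with a fluorescent marker to mammalian cells. It is propagated in E. coli through a high-copy ColE1/pUC-type origin and selected with ampicillin via the β-lactamase gene. The record lists a recombination-deficient cloning strain, as is usual for LTR-containing plasmids. Viral genomic RNA is transcribed in packaging cells from a CMV enhancer/promoter fused to a truncated 5' LTR. It carries the Ψ packaging signal with a partial gag sequence, the Rev response element for Rev-dependent nuclear export, and the cPPT/CTS that aids nuclear import of the provirus. A ΔU3 3' LTR followed by a bGH polyadenylation signal closes the viral unit and silences LTR promoter activity after integration.

The payload consists of two expression units. A human U6 RNA polymerase III promoter drives a single guide RNA made of the sgCIDE-43 spacer, a short repetitive targeting sequence, joined to a Streptococcus pyogenes Cas9 scaffold that is annotated as a tracrRNA fragment. Downstream, the EF-1α promoter with its intron A expresses mNeonGreen, a bright monomeric green/yellow fluorescent protein, with a WPRE enhancing transcript stability and expression. mNeonGreen allows transduced cells to be tracked or sorted.

Although the insert field mentions SpyCas9, no Cas9 coding sequence appears in the feature table, and the 8.1 kb plasmid appears too small to hold one. Cas9 would therefore have to be supplied separately. The associated publication concerns CRISPR-mediated killing of glioma cells by targeting the non-coding genome.
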