Features (pLannotate 1.2.2; 25 found; start..end, strand, type, name):
     31..83      -  misc_feature   bom (fragment): basis of mobility region from pBR322
    232..611     +  enhancer       CMV enhancer: human cytomegalovirus immediate early enhancer
    612..811     +  promoter       CMV promoter: human cytomegalovirus (CMV) immediate early promoter
    829..1009    +  LTR            5' LTR (truncated): truncated 5' long terminal repeat (LTR) from HIV-1
   1056..1181    +  misc_feature   HIV-1 Ψ: packaging signal of human immunodeficiency virus type 1
   1165..1528    +  CDS            HIV-1 gag (fragment): gag protein from human immunodeficiency virus 1; gag
   1674..1907    +  misc_feature   RRE: The Rev response element (RRE) of HIV-1 allows for Rev-dependent mRNA export from the nucleus to the cytoplasm.
   2284..2384    +  CDS            Rev (fragment): human immunodeficiency virus 1 (HIV-1) Rev protein; rev; enhances nuclear export of unspliced and incompletely spliced viral mRNAs
   2434..2551    +  misc_feature   cPPT/CTS: central polypurine tract and central termination sequence of HIV-1
   2602..2842    +  promoter       U6 promoter: RNA polymerase III promoter for human U6 snRNA
   2890..2957    +  misc_RNA       tracrRNA (fragment): trans-activating CRISPR RNA for the Streptococcus pyogenes CRISPR/Cas9 system
   2976..2994    +  CDS            small t antigen (fragment): SV40 (simian virus 40) small t antigen
   3020..3231    +  promoter       EF-1α core promoter: core promoter for human elongation factor EF-1α
   3232..3340    +  intron         EF-1α intron A (fragment): intron upstream of the start codon of human EF-1α
   3966..4169    +  intron         EF-1α intron A: truncated intron upstream of the start codon of human EF-1α
   4202..4909    +  CDS            mNeonGreen: mNeonGreen is a basic (constitutively fluorescent) green/yellow fluorescent protein published in 2013, derived from Branchiostoma lanceolatum. It is reported to be a very rapidly-maturing monomer with moderate acid sensitivity.
   4928..5516    +  misc_feature   WPRE: woodchuck hepatitis virus posttranscriptional regulatory element
   5567..5586    +  misc_feature   cPPT/CTS (fragment): central polypurine tract and central termination sequence of HIV-1
   5588..5821    +  LTR            3' LTR (ΔU3): self-inactivating 3' long terminal repeat (LTR) from HIV-1
   5853..6077    +  polyA_signal   bGH poly(A) signal: bovine growth hormone polyadenylation signal
   6081..6100    +  promoter       SV40 promoter (fragment): SV40 enhancer and early promoter
   6121..6171    -  CDS            lacI (fragment): lac repressor; lacI; The lac repressor binds to the lac operator to inhibit transcription in E. coli. This inhibition can be relieved by adding lactose or isopropyl-β-D-thiogalactopyranoside (IPTG).
   6354..6942    -  rep_origin     ori: high-copy-number ColE1/pMB1/pBR322/pUC origin of replication
   7113..7973    -  CDS            AmpR: β-lactamase; bla; confers resistance to ampicillin, carbenicillin, and related antibiotics
   7974..8078    -  promoter       AmpR promoter: bla
>Addgene plasmid #211683 | pCF821-sgCIDE-43_U6-sgRNA-EF1a-mNeonGreen | addgene full sequence | sequence record 421528 | Addgene NGS Result
GTCGACGGATCGGGAGATCTCCCGATCCCCTATGGTGCACTCTCAGTACAATCTGCTCTGATGCCGCATA
GTTAAGCCAGTATCTGCTCCCTGCTTGTGTGTTGGAGGTCGCTGAGTAGTGCGCGAGCAAAATTTAAGCT
ACAACAAGGCAAGGCTTGACCGACAATTGCATGAAGAATCTGCTTAGGGTTAGGCGTTTTGCGCTGCTTC
GCGATGTACGGGCCAGATATTGACATTGATTATTGACTAGTTATTAATAGTAATCAATTACGGGGTCATT
AGTTCATAGCCCATATATGGAGTTCCGCGTTACATAACTTACGGTAAATGGCCCGCCTGGCTGACCGCCC
AACGACCCCCGCCCATTGACGTCAATAATGACGTATGTTCCCATAGTAACGCCAATAGGGACTTTCCATT
GACGTCAATGGGTGGAGTATTTACGGTAAACTGCCCACTTGGCAGTACATCAAGTGTATCATATGCCAAG
TACGCCCCCTATTGACGTCAATGACGGTAAATGGCCCGCCTGGCATTATGCCCAGTACATGACCTTATGG
GACTTTCCTACTTGGCAGTACATCTACGTATTAGTCATCGCTATTACCATGGTGATGCGGTTTTGGCAGT
ACATCAATGGGCGTGGATAGCGGTTTGACTCACGGGGATTTCCAAGTCTCCACCCCATTGACGTCAATGG
GAGTTTGTTTTGGCACCAAAATCAACGGGACTTTCCAAAATGTCGTAACAACTCCGCCCCATTGACGCAA
ATGGGCGGTAGGCGTGTACGGTGGGAGGTCTATATAAGCAGCGCGTTTTGCCTGTACTGGGTCTCTCTGG
TTAGACCAGATCTGAGCCTGGGAGCTCTCTGGCTAACTAGGGAACCCACTGCTTAAGCCTCAATAAAGCT
TGCCTTGAGTGCTTCAAGTAGTGTGTGCCCGTCTGTTGTGTGACTCTGGTAACTAGAGATCCCTCAGACC
CTTTTAGTCAGTGTGGAAAATCTCTAGCAGTGGCGCCCGAACAGGGACTTGAAAGCGAAAGGGAAACCAG
AGGAGCTCTCTCGACGCAGGACTCGGCTTGCTGAAGCGCGCACGGCAAGAGGCGAGGGGCGGCGACTGGT
GAGTACGCCAAAAATTTTGACTAGCGGAGGCTAGAAGGAGAGAGATGGGTGCGAGAGCGTCAGTATTAAG
CGGGGGAGAATTAGATCGCGATGGGAAAAAATTCGGTTAAGGCCAGGGGGAAAGAAAAAATATAAATTAA
AACATATAGTATGGGCAAGCAGGGAGCTAGAACGATTCGCAGTTAATCCTGGCCTGTTAGAAACATCAGA
AGGCTGTAGACAAATACTGGGACAGCTACAACCATCCCTTCAGACAGGATCAGAAGAACTTAGATCATTA
TATAATACAGTAGCAACCCTCTATTGTGTGCATCAAAGGATAGAGATAAAAGACACCAAGGAAGCTTTAG
ACAAGATAGAGGAAGAGCAAAACAAAAGTAAGACCACCGCACAGCAAGCGGCCGCTGATCTTCAGACCTG
GAGGAGGAGATATGAGGGACAATTGGAGAAGTGAATTATATAAATATAAAGTAGTAAAAATTGAACCATT
AGGAGTAGCACCCACCAAGGCAAAGAGAAGAGTGGTGCAGAGAGAAAAAAGAGCAGTGGGAATAGGAGCT
TTGTTCCTTGGGTTCTTGGGAGCAGCAGGAAGCACTATGGGCGCAGCGTCAATGACGCTGACGGTACAGG
CCAGACAATTATTGTCTGGTATAGTGCAGCAGCAGAACAATTTGCTGAGGGCTATTGAGGCGCAACAGCA
TCTGTTGCAACTCACAGTCTGGGGCATCAAGCAGCTCCAGGCAAGAATCCTGGCTGTGGAAAGATACCTA
AAGGATCAACAGCTCCTGGGGATTTGGGGTTGCTCTGGAAAACTCATTTGCACCACTGCTGTGCCTTGGA
ATGCTAGTTGGAGTAATAAATCTCTGGAACAGATTTGGAATCACACGACCTGGATGGAGTGGGACAGAGA
AATTAACAATTACACAAGCTTAATACACTCCTTAATTGAAGAATCGCAAAACCAGCAAGAAAAGAATGAA
CAAGAATTATTGGAATTAGATAAATGGGCAAGTTTGTGGAATTGGTTTAACATAACAAATTGGCTGTGGT
ATATAAAATTATTCATAATGATAGTAGGAGGCTTGGTAGGTTTAAGAATAGTTTTTGCTGTACTTTCTAT
AGTGAATAGAGTTAGGCAGGGATATTCACCATTATCGTTTCAGACCCACCTCCCAACCCCGAGGGGACCC
GACAGGCCCGAAGGAATAGAAGAAGAAGGTGGAGAGAGAGACAGAGACAGATCCATTCGATTAGTGAACG
GATCGGCACTGCGTGCGCCAATTCTGCAGACAAATGGCAGTATTCATCCACAATTTTAAAAGAAAAGGGG
GGATTGGGGGGTACAGTGCAGGGGAAAGAATAGTAGACATAATAGCAACAGACATACAAACTAAAGAATT
ACAAAAACAAATTACAAAAATTCAAAATTTTCGGGTTTATTACAGGGACAGCAGAGATCCAGTTTGGTTA
ATTAAGGTACCGAGGGCCTATTTCCCATGATTCCTTCATATTTGCATATACGATACAAGGCTGTTAGAGA
GATAATTAGAATTAATTTGACTGTAAACACAAAGATATTAGTACAAAATACGTGACGTAGAAAGTAATAA
TTTCTTGGGTAGTTTGCAGTTTTAAAATTATGTTTTAAAATGGACTATCATATGCTTACCGTAACTTGAA
AGTATTTCGATTTCTTGGCTTTATATATCTTGTGGAAAGGACGAAACACCGAGGAAGGAAGGAAGGAAGG
AGTTTAAGAGCTATGCTGGAAACAGCATAGCAAGTTTAAATAAGGCTAGTCCGTTATCAACTTGAAAAAG
TGGCACCGAGTCGGTGCTTTTTTTGAATTCGCTAGCTAGGTCTTGAAAGGAGTGGGAATTGGCTCCGGTG
CCCGTCAGTGGGCAGAGCGCACATCGCCCACAGTCCCCGAGAAGTTGGGGGGAGGGGTCGGCAATTGATC
CGGTGCCTAGAGAAGGTGGCGCGGGGTAAACTGGGAAAGTGATGTCGTGTACTGGCTCCGCCTTTTTCCC
GAGGGTGGGGGAGAACCGTATATAAGTGCAGTAGTCGCCGTGAACGTTCTTTTTCGCAACGGGTTTGCCG
CCAGAACACAGGTAAGTGCCGTGTGTGGTTCCCGCGGGCCTGGCCTCTTTACGGGTTATGGCCCTTGCGT
GCCTTGAATTACTTCCACTGGCTGCAGTACGTGATTCTTGATCCCGAGCTTCGGGTTGGAAGTGGGTGGG
AGAGTTCGAGGCCTTGCGCTTAAGGAGCCCCTTCGCCTCGTGCTTGAGTTGAGGCCTGGCCTGGGCGCTG
GGGCCGCCGCGTGCGAATCTGGTGGCACCTTCGCGCCTGTCTCGCTGCTTTCGATAAGTCTCTAGCCATT
TAAAATTTTTGATGACCTGCTGCGACGCTTTTTTTCTGGCAAGATAGTCTTGTAAATGCGGGCCAAGATC
TGCACACTGGTATTTCGGTTTTTGGGGCCGCGGGCGGCGACGGGGCCCGTGCGTCCCAGCGCACATGTTC
GGCGAGGCGGGGCCTGCGAGCGCGGCCACCGAGAATCGGACGGGGGTAGTCTCAAGCTGGCCGGCCTGCT
CTGGTGCCTGGCCTCGCGCCGCCGTGTATCGCCCCGCCCTGGGCGGCAAGGCTGGCCCGGTCGGCACCAG
TTGCGTGAGCGGAAAGATGGCCGCTTCCCGGCCCTGCTGCAGGGAGCTCAAAATGGAGGACGCGGCGCTC
GGGAGAGCGGGCGGGTGAGTCACCCACACAAAGGAAAAGGGCCTTTCCGTCCTCAGCCGTCGCTTCATGT
GACTCCACGGAGTACCGGGCGCCGTCCAGGCACCTCGATTAGTTCTCGAGCTTTTGGAGTACGTCGTCTT
TAGGTTGGGGGGAGGGGTTTTATGCGATGGAGTTTCCCCACACTGAGTGGGTGGAGACTGAAGTTAGGCC
AGCTTGGCACTTGATGTAATTCTCCTTGGAATTTGCCCTTTTTGAGTTTGGATCTTGGTTCATTCTCAAG
CCTCAGACAGTGGTTCAAAGTTTTTTTCTTCCATTTCAGGTGTCGTGAACCGGTTCTAGAGCGCTGCCAC
CATGGTCAGTAAGGGCGAAGAAGATAATATGGCTTCCTTGCCTGCCACACATGAACTCCACATATTCGGG
TCTATCAACGGCGTGGACTTCGACATGGTTGGGCAAGGAACCGGAAATCCCAACGATGGATACGAGGAGC
TGAACCTGAAGTCAACGAAAGGTGATCTTCAATTCTCCCCCTGGATTCTCGTCCCTCACATTGGCTATGG
TTTCCACCAGTACCTCCCGTACCCTGACGGGATGTCTCCATTCCAAGCCGCAATGGTAGATGGGTCAGGC
TACCAAGTTCACAGAACTATGCAGTTTGAAGATGGTGCATCTCTGACAGTAAATTACAGGTATACCTACG
AAGGTTCACACATCAAAGGAGAAGCTCAGGTGAAAGGTACGGGATTCCCAGCAGACGGCCCAGTAATGAC
CAATTCCCTCACGGCTGCCGACTGGTGCAGGAGTAAAAAGACATATCCAAATGACAAGACTATTATCTCT
ACTTTCAAATGGTCTTATACGACAGGCAACGGAAAGAGGTATCGGTCAACCGCGCGCACAACATATACGT
TTGCTAAGCCTATGGCTGCCAATTATCTGAAAAATCAGCCCATGTATGTATTTAGAAAAACCGAACTGAA
GCACTCCAAAACTGAATTGAACTTCAAAGAGTGGCAAAAGGCCTTCACCGATGTCATGGGCATGGATGAA
TTGTATAAGTGAACGCGTTAAGTCGACAATCAACCTCTGGATTACAAAATTTGTGAAAGATTGACTGGTA
TTCTTAACTATGTTGCTCCTTTTACGCTATGTGGATACGCTGCTTTAATGCCTTTGTATCATGCTATTGC
TTCCCGTATGGCTTTCATTTTCTCCTCCTTGTATAAATCCTGGTTGCTGTCTCTTTATGAGGAGTTGTGG
CCCGTTGTCAGGCAACGTGGCGTGGTGTGCACTGTGTTTGCTGACGCAACCCCCACTGGTTGGGGCATTG
CCACCACCTGTCAGCTCCTTTCCGGGACTTTCGCTTTCCCCCTCCCTATTGCCACGGCGGAACTCATCGC
CGCCTGCCTTGCCCGCTGCTGGACAGGGGCTCGGCTGTTGGGCACTGACAATTCCGTGGTGTTGTCGGGG
AAATCATCGTCCTTTCCTTGGCTGCTCGCCTGTGTTGCCACCTGGATTCTGCGCGGGACGTCCTTCTGCT
ACGTCCCTTCGGCCCTCAATCCAGCGGACCTTCCTTCCCGCGGCCTGCTGCCGGCTCTGCGGCCTCTTCC
GCGTCTTCGCCTTCGCCCTCAGACGAGTCGGATCTCCCTTTGGGCCGCCTCCCCGCGTCGACTTTAAGAC
CAATGACTTACAAGGCAGCTGTAGATCTTAGCCACTTTTTAAAAGAAAAGGGGGGACTGGAAGGGCTAAT
TCACTCCCAACGAAGACAAGATCTGCTTTTTGCTTGTACTGGGTCTCTCTGGTTAGACCAGATCTGAGCC
TGGGAGCTCTCTGGCTAACTAGGGAACCCACTGCTTAAGCCTCAATAAAGCTTGCCTTGAGTGCTTCAAG
TAGTGTGTGCCCGTCTGTTGTGTGACTCTGGTAACTAGAGATCCCTCAGACCCTTTTAGTCAGTGTGGAA
AATCTCTAGCAGGGCCCGTTTAAACCCGCTGATCAGCCTCGACTGTGCCTTCTAGTTGCCAGCCATCTGT
TGTTTGCCCCTCCCCCGTGCCTTCCTTGACCCTGGAAGGTGCCACTCCCACTGTCCTTTCCTAATAAAAT
GAGGAAATTGCATCGCATTGTCTGAGTAGGTGTCATTCTATTCTGGGGGGTGGGGTGGGGCAGGACAGCA
AGGGGGAGGATTGGGAAGACAATAGCAGGCATGCTGGGGATGCGGTGGGCTCTATGGCTTCTGAGGCGGA
AAGAACCAGCCATTAATGAAAAGAACCAGCCATTAATGAATCGGCCAACGCGCGGGGAGAGGCGGTTTGC
GTATTGGGCGCTCTTCCGCTTCCTCGCTCACTGACTCGCTGCGCTCGGTCGTTCGGCTGCGGCGAGCGGT
ATCAGCTCACTCAAAGGCGGTAATACGGTTATCCACAGAATCAGGGGATAACGCAGGAAAGAACATGTGA
GCAAAAGGCCAGCAAAAGGCCAGGAACCGTAAAAAGGCCGCGTTGCTGGCGTTTTTCCATAGGCTCCGCC
CCCCTGACGAGCATCACAAAAATCGACGCTCAAGTCAGAGGTGGCGAAACCCGACAGGACTATAAAGATA
CCAGGCGTTTCCCCCTGGAAGCTCCCTCGTGCGCTCTCCTGTTCCGACCCTGCCGCTTACCGGATACCTG
TCCGCCTTTCTCCCTTCGGGAAGCGTGGCGCTTTCTCATAGCTCACGCTGTAGGTATCTCAGTTCGGTGT
AGGTCGTTCGCTCCAAGCTGGGCTGTGTGCACGAACCCCCCGTTCAGCCCGACCGCTGCGCCTTATCCGG
TAACTATCGTCTTGAGTCCAACCCGGTAAGACACGACTTATCGCCACTGGCAGCAGCCACTGGTAACAGG
ATTAGCAGAGCGAGGTATGTAGGCGGTGCTACAGAGTTCTTGAAGTGGTGGCCTAACTACGGCTACACTA
GAAGAACAGTATTTGGTATCTGCGCTCTGCTGAAGCCAGTTACCTTCGGAAAAAGAGTTGGTAGCTCTTG
ATCCGGCAAACAAACCACCGCTGGTAGCGGTGGTTTTTTTGTTTGCAAGCAGCAGATTACGCGCAGAAAA
AAAGGATCTCAAGAAGATCCTTTGATCTTTTCTACGGGGTCTGACGCTCAGTGGAACGAAAACTCACGTT
AAGGGATTTTGGTCATGAGATTATCAAAAAGGATCTTCACCTAGATCCTTTTAAATTAAAAATGAAGTTT
TAAATCAATCTAAAGTATATATGAGTAAACTTGGTCTGACAGTTACCAATGCTTAATCAGTGAGGCACCT
ATCTCAGCGATCTGTCTATTTCGTTCATCCATAGTTGCCTGACTCCCCGTCGTGTAGATAACTACGATAC
GGGAGGGCTTACCATCTGGCCCCAGTGCTGCAATGATACCGCGAGACCCACGCTCACCGGCTCCAGATTT
ATCAGCAATAAACCAGCCAGCCGGAAGGGCCGAGCGCAGAAGTGGTCCTGCAACTTTATCCGCCTCCATC
CAGTCTATTAATTGTTGCCGGGAAGCTAGAGTAAGTAGTTCGCCAGTTAATAGTTTGCGCAACGTTGTTG
CCATTGCTACAGGCATCGTGGTGTCACGCTCGTCGTTTGGTATGGCTTCATTCAGCTCCGGTTCCCAACG
ATCAAGGCGAGTTACATGATCCCCCATGTTGTGCAAAAAAGCGGTTAGCTCCTTCGGTCCTCCGATCGTT
GTCAGAAGTAAGTTGGCCGCAGTGTTATCACTCATGGTTATGGCAGCACTGCATAATTCTCTTACTGTCA
TGCCATCCGTAAGATGCTTTTCTGTGACTGGTGAGTACTCAACCAAGTCATTCTGAGAATAGTGTATGCG
GCGACCGAGTTGCTCTTGCCCGGCGTCAATACGGGATAATACCGCGCCACATAGCAGAACTTTAAAAGTG
CTCATCATTGGAAAACGTTCTTCGGGGCGAAAACTCTCAAGGATCTTACCGCTGTTGAGATCCAGTTCGA
TGTAACCCACTCGTGCACCCAACTGATCTTCAGCATCTTTTACTTTCACCAGCGTTTCTGGGTGAGCAAA
AACAGGAAGGCAAAATGCCGCAAAAAAGGGAATAAGGGCGACACGGAAATGTTGAATACTCATACTCTTC
CTTTTTCAATATTATTGAAGCATTTATCAGGGTTATTGTCTCATGAGCGGATACATATTTGAATGTATTT
AGAAAAATAAACAAATAGGGGTTCCGCGCACATTTCCCCGAAAAGTGCCACCTGAC
